Addgene plasmid #53790: SIM2_pCSdest
Depositing lab: Roger Reeves. Depositing organization: Johns Hopkins University and School of Medicine. Publication: Survey of Human Chromosome 21 Gene Expression Effects on Early Development in Danio rerio. Edie S, Zaghloul NA, Leitch CC, Klinedinst DK, Lebron J, Thole JF, McCallion AS, Katsanis N, Reeves RH. G3 (Bethesda). 2018 Jul 2;8(7):2215-2223. doi: 10.1534/g3.118.200144. PubMed 29760202.
Backbone
  Vector backbone: pCSDest
  Backbone manufacturer: Lawson Lab (Addgene Plasmid 22423)
  Backbone size w/o insert (bp): 4095
  Vector type: Mammalian Expression
Growth in bacteria
  Bacterial resistance: Ampicillin, 100 μg/mL
  Growth temperature: 37°C
  Growth strain: DH10B
  Copy number: High Copy
Gene/Insert
  Gene/Insert name: SIM2
  Species: H. sapiens (human)
  Insert size (bp): 4177
  Entrez Gene: SIM2 (a.k.a. HMC13F06, HMC29C01, SIM, bHLHe15)
  Promoter: SP6 and CMV
  Cloning method: Gateway Cloning
  Sequencing primers: 5′ CMV-F; 3′ EBV-Rev
Terms and licenses: Academic/Nonprofit Terms; Industry Terms
Depositor comments: NM_005069
How to cite: SIM2_pCSdest was a gift from Roger Reeves (Addgene plasmid # 53790 ; http://n2t.net/addgene:53790 ; RRID:Addgene_53790)
