[The description below was written by a language model from this plasmid's Addgene catalogue record.]
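Description:
SIM2_pCSdest is a Gateway-derived expression clone in which the human SIM2 gene (single-minded homolog 2, also known as bHLHe15), a chromosome 21 gene, has been recombined into the pCSDest destination vector. The backbone is about 4.1 kb without insert and is catalogued as a mammalian expression vector. The recorded insert is about 4.2 kb, and the depositor's note ties it to the SIM2 reference transcript. The plasmid is maintained in E. coli as a high-copy replicon under ampicillin selection. No feature table accompanies the record, so the origin of replication, polyadenylation signal and the attB-type recombination scars expected from Gateway cloning are not itemised. No epitope tags or reporter fusions are listed.

Expression is driven by two promoters placed upstream of the insert, CMV and SP6. The CMV promoter gives strong constitutive RNA polymerase II transcription when the DNA is introduced into vertebrate cells. The SP6 phage promoter allows the same clone to serve as a template for in vitro transcription, producing synthetic mRNA suitable for embryo microinjection. This dual arrangement fits the associated publication, a survey of the effects of expressing human chromosome 21 genes on early zebrafish (Danio rerio) development. Within that survey, this construct would serve to overexpress SIM2 and assess the resulting developmental phenotypes, an approach relevant to gene-dosage effects of chromosome 21. The record does not spell out the exact delivery method used for this particular clone.
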