>Addgene plasmid #53790 | SIM2_pCSdest | addgene partial sequence | sequence record 94654 | EBV-rev 5'-GTGGTTTGTCCAAACTCATC-3'
ATAGTTCTAGAGGCTCGAGAGGATCACCACTTTGTACAAGAAAGCTGGGTCGGCGCGCCCACCCTTAGCC
CTACTTAGAAGCAGAAAGAGGGCAAGTTTGCCCAAAGCGTGAGGGTTCTGTCTCCATCTGCCACCCACCG
CCATGGCTGCTTCGGCTCCCGGCCGTGCGCAGTCCTCCCACCTTCCCCACGAGCAGACCTGACCCACCTT
CGTAGCTTGGCACCAGGCTGTGCCTAGCAGTGTTCGCCGGTGGCTCTGGAGGATTTTTAGCTGGAGACGA
GCTGCTAGGCACTAGGGGGTTGGCATAATGCCACTGGCATTCACCGCTGGCTGGCAGTGTGCTCAGGAAA
AAGCGTGCCACCTCACAAGGGGATCCTTGGGGCTGCCCGAACTTGGCCGGCAACATTGGCTTTTTGCTGC
TGAAGACGTGAGAGTCCAGAGGGAAGTGTCCGTAATGGTAGGAGAAGGGCAGGCTGTAGGATGGCGTGTA
CAGAAGGTCACTGCTTTCTGAGTGGGGCTGCAGTTCTGGAGGAGCAGCAGCGCTTGCAGGGGGACTGGCT
CTCCAGTTTCCGAGCTGGCCGCATTCCAGTTTGTCCATTTGGAACGAGCTGTATTGCTGTGGGGGGTAAG
GGTTTGTTCTCAGCTTTGTCTTCATCTTGGTATTTTTGGGTTTCACTAATTTCCTAGTTTCTTGTGAGGT
AGACAAGGCGGTCCTCCA
