>Addgene plasmid #53790 | SIM2_pCSdest | addgene partial sequence | sequence record 94696 | CMV-F 5'-CGCAAATGGGCGGTAGGCGTG-3'
GCATGCTCGTTTAGGGAACCGCCATTCTGCCTGGGGACGTCGGAGCAAGCTTGATTTAGGTGACACTATA
GAATACAAGCTACTTGTTCTTTTTGCAGGATCCCATCGATTCGAATTCAAGGATCACAAGTTTGTACAAA
AAAGCAGGCTCCGCGGCGCCCACCCTTCACCATGAAGGAGAAGTCCAAGAATGCGGCCAAGACCAGGAGG
GAGAAGGAAAATGGCGAGTTTTACGAGCTTGCCAAGCTGCTCCCGCTGCCGTCGGCCATCACTTCGCAGC
TGGACAAAGCGTCCATCATCCGCCTCACCACGAGCTACCTGAAGATGCGCGCCGTCTTCCCCGAAGGTTT
AGGAGACGCGTGGGGACAGCCGAGCCGCGCCGGGCCCCTGGACGGCGTCGCCAAGGAGCTGGGATCGCAC
TTGCTGCAGACTTTGGATGGATTTGTTTTTGTGGTAGCATCTGATGGCAAAATCATGTATATATCCGAGA
CCGCTTCTGTCCATTTAGGCTTATCCCAGGTGGAGCTCACGGGCAACAGTATTTATGAATACATCCATCC
TTCTGACCACGATGAGATGACCGCTGTCCTCACGGCCCACCAGCCGCTGCACCACCACCTGCTCCAAGAG
TATGAGATAGAGAGGTCGTTCTTTCTTCGAATGAAATGTGTCTTGGCGAAAAGGAACGCGGGCCTGACCT
GCAGCGGATACAAGGTCATCCACTGCAGTGGCTACTTGAAGATCAGGCAGTATATGCTGGACATGTCCCT
GTACGACTCCTGCTACCAGA
